>Addgene plasmid #234236 | pAIP4_3W4Q | addgene full sequence | sequence record 464200 | Addgene NGS Result
TCTGTGAATCGCTTCACGACCACGCTGATGAGCTTTACCGCAGCTGCCTCGCGCGTTTCGGTGATGACGG
TGAAAACCTCTGACACATGCAGCTCCCGGAGACGGTCACAGCTTGTCTGTAAGCGGATGCCGGGAGCAGA
CAAGCCCGTCAGGGCGCGTCAGCGGGTGTTGGCGGGTGTCGGGGCGCAGCCATGACCCAGTCACGTAGCG
ATAGCGGAGTGTATACTGGCTTAACTATGCGGCATCAGAGCAGATTGTACTGAGAGTGCACCATTGCGGT
GTGAAATACCGCACAGATGCGTAAGGAGAAAATACCGCATCAGGCGCTCTTCCGCTTCCTCGCTCACTGA
CTCGCTGCGCTCGGTCGTTCGGCTGCGGCGAGCGGTATCAGCTCACTCAAAGGCGGTAATACGGTTATCC
ACAGAATCAGGGGATAACGCAGGAAAGAACATGTGAGCAAAAGGCCAGCAAAAGGCCAGGAACCGTAAAA
AGGCCGCGTTGCTGGCGTTTTTCCATAGGCTCCGCCCCCCTGACGAGCATCACAAAAATCGACGCTCAAG
TCAGAGGTGGCGAAACCCGACAGGACTATAAAGATACCAGGCGTTTCCCCCTGGAAGCTCCCTCGTGCGC
TCTCCTGTTCCGACCCTGCCGCTTACCGGATACCTGTCCGCCTTTCTCCCTTCGGGAAGCGTGGCGCTTT
CTCATAGCTCACGCTGTAGGTATCTCAGTTCGGTGTAGGTCGTTCGCTCCAAGCTGGGCTGTGTGCACGA
ACCCCCCGTTCAGCCCGACCGCTGCGCCTTATCCGGTAACTATCGTCTTGAGTCCAACCCGGTAAGACAC
GACTTATCGCCACTGGCAGCAGCCACTGGTAACAGGATTAGCAGAGCGAGGTATGTAGGCGGTGCTACAG
AGTTCTTGAAGTGGTGGCCTAACTACGGCTACACTAGAAGGACAGTATTTGGTATCTGCGCTCTGCTGAA
GCCAGTTACCTTCGGAAAAAGAGTTGGTAGCTCTTGATCCGGCAAACAAACCACCGCTGGTAGCGGTGGT
TTTTTTGTTTGCAAGCAGCAGATTACGCGCAGAAAAAAAGGATCTCAAGAAGATCCTTTGATCTTTTCTA
CGGGGTCTGACGCTCAGTGGAACGAAAACTCACGTTAAGGGATTTTGGTCATGAACAATAAAACTGTCTG
CTTACATAAACAGTAATACAAGGGGTGTTATGAGCCATATTCAACGGGAAACGTCTTGCTCTAGGCCGCG
ATTAAATTCCAACATGGATGCTGATTTATATGGGTATAAATGGGCTCGCGATAATGTCGGGCAATCAGGT
GCGACAATCTATCGATTGTATGGGAAGCCCGATGCGCCAGAGTTGTTTCTGAAACATGGCAAAGGTAGCG
TTGCCAATGATGTTACAGATGAGATGGTCAGACTAAACTGGCTGACGGAATTTATGCCTCTTCCGACCAT
CAAGCATTTTATCCGTACTCCTGATGATGCATGGTTACTCACCACTGCGATCCCCGGGAAAACAGCATTC
CAGGTATTAGAAGAATATCCTGATTCAGGTGAAAATATTGTTGATGCGCTGGCAGTGTTCCTGCGCCGGT
TGCATTCGATTCCTGTTTGTAATTGTCCTTTTAACAGCGATCGCGTATTTCGTCTCGCTCAGGCGCAATC
ACGAATGAATAACGGTTTGGTTGATGCGAGTGATTTTGATGACGAGCGTAATGGCTGGCCTGTTGAACAA
GTCTGGAAAGAAATGCATAAACTTTTGCCATTCTCACCGGATTCAGTCGTCACTCATGGTGATTTCTCAC
TTGATAACCTTATTTTTGACGAGGGGAAATTAATAGGTTGTATTGATGTTGGACGAGTCGGAATCGCAGA
CCGATACCAGGATCTTGCCATCCTATGGAACTGCCTCGGTGAGTTTTCTCCTTCATTACAGAAACGGCTT
TTTCAAAAATATGGTATTGATAATCCTGATATGAATAAATTGCAGTTTCATTTGATGCTCGATGAGTTTT
TCTAAGAATTAATTCATGAGCGGATACATATTTGAATGTATTTAGAAAAATAAACAAATAGGGGTTCCGC
GCACATTTCCCCGAAAAGTGCCACCTAAATTGTAAGCGTTAATATTTTGTTAAAATTCGCGTTAAATTTT
TGTTAAATCAGCTCATTTTTTAACCAATAGGCCGAAATCGGCAAAATCCCTTATAAATCAAAAGAATAGA
CCGAGATAGGGT
[37 nt withheld, positions 2253-2289]
AAAGAACGTGGACTCCAACGTCAAAGG
[49 nt withheld, positions 2317-2365]
T
[91 nt withheld, positions 2367-2457]
G
[124 nt withheld, positions 2459-2582]
CCCATTCGCCAATCCGGATATAGTTCCTCCTTTCAGCAAAAAACCCCTCAAGACCCGTTTAGAGGCCCCA
AGGGGTTATGCTAGTTATTGCTCAGCGGTGGCAGCAGCCAACTCAGCTTCCTTTCGGGCTTTGTTAGCAG
CCGGATCTCAGTGGTGGTGGTGGTGGTGCTCGAGTCATTACGAACCGGCCAGAGTTGCAGACGCGATACG
AGTGGCAGCGGCGATCACATCGTCCTTCGCCTTCGCGTCAGCACGGGTCTGGGTGTAATACACCGCCAAC
ACGATCGGAGCACGGCTCGGAGGCCATAAGACACCAACATCGTTCGTGGTGCCGTAGTCGCCGGTGCCGG
TTTTGTCGCCCACTCTCCAGCCAGTCGGAACACCCGCACGGATGCGCTTGTCGCCCACTTTATTACCTCT
CAGCCATTCAATCAGTTGCGCACGTTGAGCCGGTGGGAGTGCATCACCCAAAACCAGCACGCGCAGGTTC
GCTGCCATTGCAGCCGGCGTGGTGGTATCACGCAGGTCACCCGGCAGCGCGGTATTCAACTCGGTTTCCC
AACGATCCAGGCGGAAGGTGTCGTCGCCAATGCTACGTGCGTACGCCGTGACCGCCGCCGGACCACCGAT
ACGTTTCATCAGCTCGTTGGCAGCGGTATTATCCGAATACTGAATGGTCGCCGCGCACAACTCCGCAACG
GTCATGCCCGTATCAACGTGACGTTCGGTAACCGGGGAGTAGTTCACCAGGTCGGAACGACCATATGTTA
CACGCTGCTGCAGCAGACCCGGATGCGCAACGCTTTGAGCCAACACAGCTGCGCCCAGCATTGCTTTAAA
GGTGCTGCAGAACGGAAAGCGCTCGTCCGCACGGTGAAGGGCACGGCGACCCGTCGCGGTATCAATTGCA
CAAACACCAAGGCGACCGCCCGCAGCCCTTTCTAGTGCTGCAAATGAAGCTCCAGAGCCGCCAATCTGTT
CACGGTGGGCTTCAATGATGTCGTTGTCTTCCATGTCCAGGTCTTCCGGCGCTTGATCTGCCTGGATGCG
AATACCGTCATACAGGAAACGCAGGCTATCCATTTCCTTGCCCTGACGTTTGGCAAACGCTTCCATCAGG
CGACGCAGCGGCGTGGTCTTTTTGATCTTAAAGAAAATTTCAGAGCTGCCGTCACTAACTTTCAGGTTAA
TATGGGTTTCCGGTTTCACTTCCGGCTTGACTTCCGGCTTTGCTTCTTGGTTGACTTCCGAATCTTGCAG
GCTACCGTGGTGATGGTGATGGTGATGATGGTGATGAATCTTCGCCATCATATGTATATCTCCTTCTTAA
AGTTAAACAAAATTATTTCTAGAGGGGAATTGTTATCCGCTCACAATTCCCCTATAGTGAGTCGTATTAA
TTTCGCGGGATCGAGATCGATCTCGATCCTCTACGCCGGACGCATCGTGGCCGGCATCACCGGCGCCACA
GGTGCGGTTGCTGGCGCCTATATCGCCGACATCACCGATGGGGAAGATCGGGCTCGCCACTTCGGGCTCA
TGAGCGCTTGTTTCGGCGTGGGTATGGTGGCAGGCCCCGTGGCCGGGGGACTGTTGGGCGCCATCTCCTT
GCATGCACCATTCCTTGCGGCGGCGGTGCTCAACGGCCTCAACCTACTACTGGGCTGCTTCCTAATGCAG
GAGTCGCATAAGGGAGAGCGTCGAGATCCCGGACACCATCGAATGGCGCAAAACCTTTCGCGGTATGGCA
TGATAGCGCCCGGAAGAGAGTCAATTCAGGGTGGTGAATGTGAAACCAGTAACGTTATACGATGTCGCAG
AGTATGCCGGTGTCTCTTATCAGACCGTTTCCCGCGTGGTGAACCAGGCCAGCCACGTTTCTGCGAAAAC
GCGGGAAAAAGTGGAAGCGGCGATGGCGGAGCTGAATTACATTCCCAACCGCGTGGCACAACAACTGGCG
GGCAAACAGTCGTTGCTGATTGGCGTTGCCACCTCCAGTCTGGCCCTGCACGCGCCGTCGCAAATTGTCG
CGGCGATTAAATCTCGCGCCGATCAACTGGGTGCCAGCGTGGTGGTGTCGATGGTAGAACGAAGCGGCGT
CGAAGCCTGTAAAGCGGCGGTGCACAATCTTCTCGCGCAACGCGTCAGTGGGCTGATCATTAACTATCCG
CTGGATGACCAGGATGCCATTGCTGTGGAAGCTGCCTGCACTAATGTTCCGGCGTTATTTCTTGATGTCT
CTGACCAGACACCCATCAACAGTATTATTTTCTCCCATGAAGACGGTACGCGACTGGGCGTGGAGCATCT
GGTCGCATTGGGTCACCAGCAAATCGCGCTGTTAGCGGGCCCATTAAGTTCTGTCTCGGCGCGTCTGCGT
CTGGCTGGCTGGCATAAATATCTCACTCGCAATCAAATTCAGCCGATAGCGGAACGGGAAGGCGACTGGA
GTGCCATGTCCGGTTTTCAACAAACCATGCAAATGCTGAATGAGGGCATCGTTCCCACTGCGATGCTGGT
TGCCAACGATCAGATGGCGCTGGGCGCAATGCGCGCCATTACCGAGTCCGGGCTGCGCGTTGGTGCGGAC
ATCTCGGTAGTGGGATACGACGATACCGAAGACAGCTCATGTTATATCCCGCCGTTAACCACCATCAAAC
AGGATTTTCGCCTGCTGGGGCAAACCAGCGTGGACCGCTTGCTGCAACTCTCTCAGGGCCAGGCGGTGAA
GGGCAATCAGCTGTTGCCCGTCTCACTGGTGAAAAGAAAAACCACCCTGGCGCCCAATACGCAAACCGCC
TCTCCCCGCGCGTTGGCCGATTCATTAATGCAGCTGGCACGACAGGTTTCCCGACTGGAAAGCGGGCAGT
GAGCGCAACGCAATTAATGTAAGTTAGCTCACTCATTAGGCACCGGGATCTCGACCGATGCCCTTGAGAG
CCTTCAACCCAGTCAGCTCCTTCCGGTGGGCGCGGGGCATGACTATCGTCGCCGCACTTATGACTGTCTT
CTTTATCATGCAACTCGTAGGACAGGTGCCGGCAGCGCTCTGGGTCATTTTCGGCGAGGACCGCTTTCGC
TGGAGCGCGACGATGATCGGCCTGTCGCTTGCGGTATTCGGAATCTTGCACGCCCTCGCTCAAGCCTTCG
TCACTGGTCCCGCCACCAAACGTTTCGGCGAGAAGCAGGCCATTATCGCCGGCATGGCGGCCCCACGGGT
GCGCATGATCGTGCTCCTGTCGTTGAGGACCCGGCTAGGCTGGCGGGGTTGCCTTACTGGTTAGCAGAAT
GAATCACCGATACGCGAGCGAACGTGAAGCGACTGCTGCTGCAAAACGTCTGCGACCTGAGCAACAACAT
GAATGGTCTTCGGTTTCCGTGTTTCGTAAAGTCTGGAAACGCGGAAGTCAGCGCCCTGCACCATTATGTT
CCGGATCTGCATCGCAGGATGCTGCTGGCTACCCTGTGGAACACCTACATCTGTATTAACGAAGCGCTGG
CATTGACCCTGAGTGATTTTTCTCTGGTCCCGCCGCATCCATACCGCCAGTTGTTTACCCTCACAACGTT
CCAGTAACCGGGCATGTTCATCATCAGTAACCCGTATCGTGAGCATCCTCTCTCGTTTCATCGGTATCAT
TACCCCCATGAACAGAAATCCCCCTTACACGGAGGCATCAGTGACCAAACAGGAAAAAACCGCCCTTAAC
ATGGCCCGCTTTATCAGAAGCCAGACATTAACGCTTCTGGAGAAACTCAACGAGCTGGACGCGGATGAAC
AGGCAGACA
Features (pLannotate 1.2.2; 21 found; start..end, strand, type, name):
    185..324     +  misc_feature   bom: basis of mobility region from pBR322
    510..1098    -  rep_origin     ori: high-copy-number ColE1/pMB1/pBR322/pUC origin of replication
   1220..2035    +  CDS            KanR: aminoglycoside phosphotransferase; aph(3')-Ia; confers resistance to kanamycin in bacteria or G418 (Geneticin®) in eukaryotes
   2044..2101    -  promoter       AmpR promoter (fragment): bla
   2154..2582    -  rep_origin     f1 ori (sequence partly withheld): f1 bacteriophage origin of replication; arrow indicates direction of (+) strand synthesis
   2619..2666    -  terminator     T7 terminator: transcription terminator for bacteriophage T7 RNA polymerase
   2674..2723    -  CDS            SET1 (fragment): solubility-enhancement tag derived from T7 phage gene 10B
   2733..2750    -  CDS            9xHis (fragment): 9xHis affinity tag
   2772..3527    -  CDS            BLAC_SERFO (fragment): Experimental evidence at protein level: Swiss-Prot protein existence level 1. Hydrolyzes broad-spectrum beta-lactam antibiotics. Active against cephalosporins. From Serratia fonticola.
   3546..3842    -  CDS            SMT3: SMT3_YEAST - Experimental evidence at protein level: Swiss-Prot protein existence level 1. Not known; suppressor of MIF2 mutations. From Saccharomyces cerevisiae (strain ATCC 204508 / S288c) (Baker's yeast).
   3850..3869    -  CDS            7xHis (fragment): 6xHis affinity tag
   3901..3923    -  RBS            RBS: efficient ribosome binding site from bacteriophage T7 gene 10 (Olins and Rangwala, 1989)
   3938..3962    -  protein_bind   lac operator: The lac repressor binds to the lac operator to inhibit transcription in E. coli. This inhibition can be relieved by adding lactose or isopropyl-β-D-thiogalactopyranoside (IPTG). lac repressor encoded by lacI
   3963..3981    -  promoter       T7 promoter: promoter for bacteriophage T7 RNA polymerase
   4007..4286    +  CDS            TcR (fragment): tetracycline efflux protein; tet; confers resistance to tetracycline
   4294..4371    +  promoter       lacI promoter: lacI
   4372..5454    +  CDS            lacI: lac repressor; lacI; The lac repressor binds to the lac operator to inhibit transcription in E. coli. This inhibition can be relieved by adding lactose or isopropyl-β-D-thiogalactopyranoside (IPTG).
   5467..5488    +  protein_bind   CAP binding site: CAP binding activates transcription in the presence of cAMP. E. coli catabolite activator protein
   5503..5794    +  CDS            TcR (fragment): tetracycline efflux protein; tet; confers resistance to tetracycline
   5866..6246    -  CDS            YPB1_ECOLX: Protein predicted: Swiss-Prot protein existence level 4. From Escherichia coli.
   6263..83      +  CDS            rop (across the origin): Rop protein, which maintains plasmids at low copy number; rop
