[The description below was written by a language model from this plasmid's Addgene catalogue record and pLannotate feature annotations shown in this document.]
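Description:
pAIP4_3W4Q is a bacterial expression plasmid built on the pET29b backbone for heterologous production of a beta-lactamase from Burkholderia multivorans ATCC 17616 (listed under the name 3W4Q) in Escherichia coli. It replicates from a ColE1/pBR322-type origin, with the bom mobility region and rop gene also annotated, and is selected with kanamycin through the aph(3')-Ia resistance gene. An f1 phage origin is present as well. The short tetracycline-resistance and AmpR promoter fragments in the feature table are non-functional backbone remnants rather than usable markers.

The 774 bp synthetic insert was placed by Golden Gate assembly, which destroyed both flanking BsaI sites. It sits in a standard pET cassette consisting of a T7 promoter with an adjacent lac operator, the T7 gene 10 ribosome binding site, and a T7 terminator. A plasmid-borne lacI gene supplies repressor, so transcription depends on T7 RNA polymerase in the host and is induced with IPTG. The backbone contributes an N-terminal 10x His tag followed by yeast Smt3 (SUMO). This allows capture on metal-affinity resin, and the target can then be released by a SUMO-specific protease that cleaves after the Smt3 domain, in keeping with the associated work on high-throughput purification by protease elution.

The automated annotation labels the insert as a fragment of a Serratia fonticola beta-lactamase, which reflects homology matching rather than the recorded source species. It also detects a His-tag fragment and a partial solubility-tag match between the insert and the terminator. The record describes only the N-terminal tag, so it is unclear whether these downstream elements are translated.
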