Addgene plasmid #234236: pAIP4_3W4Q
Purpose: Heterologous protein expression of beta-lactamase in Escherichia coli
Depositing lab: Christopher Bahl. Depositing organization: AI Proteins. Publication: Facile, high-throughput protein purification enabled by high-efficiency protease elution. Cárcamo Noriega EN, Truebridge IS, Teets FD 3rd, Bowman JW 3rd, Rodriguez N, Howard TA, Bahl CD. Protein Sci. 2026 Sep;35(9):e70746. doi: 10.1002/pro.70746. PubMed 42555168.
Backbone
  Vector backbone: pET29b
  Backbone size w/o insert (bp): 5679
  Vector type: Bacterial Expression
Growth in bacteria
  Bacterial resistance: Kanamycin, 50 μg/mL
  Growth temperature: 37°C
  Growth strain: DH10B
  Copy number: High Copy
Gene/Insert
  Gene/Insert name: 3W4Q (alt names: A0A0H3KN52_BURM1; Beta-lactamase (EC 3.5.2.6))
  Species: Burkholderia multivorans ATCC 17616
  Insert size (bp): 774
  Promoter: T7
  Tag / fusion protein: 10x HisTag-Smt3 (N terminal on backbone)
  Cloning method: Golden Gate
  Sequencing primers: 5′ T7-promoter; 3′ T7-Term
Resource information
  A portion of this plasmid was derived from a plasmid made by: Synthetic DNA
Terms and licenses: Academic/Nonprofit Terms; Industry Terms
Depositor comments: 5' cloning site: BsaI (destroyed), 3' cloning site: BsaI (destroyed)
How to cite: pAIP4_3W4Q was a gift from Christopher Bahl (Addgene plasmid # 234236 ; http://n2t.net/addgene:234236 ; RRID:Addgene_234236)
